>Addgene plasmid #59589 | pSicoR-UBE2D3i2 | depositor partial sequence | sequence record 93125 | pSicoR-UBE2D3i2 sequence 63 bps
TGATGCCATGTGATGCTACCTTAATTCTAGAGATTAAGGTAGCATCACATGGCATCTTTTTTC
