>Addgene plasmid #59589 | pSicoR-UBE2D3i2 | addgene partial sequence | sequence record 96840 | WPRE-R 5'-CATAGCGTAAAAGGAGCAACA-3'
ATTTTGTAATCCAGAGGTTGATTATCGATAAGCTTGATATCGAATTGTACCTAGTGGAACCGGAACCCTT
AAACATGTATAACTTCGTATAATGTATGCTATACGAAGTTATTAGGTCCCTCGACGAATTCCTACTTGTA
CAGCTCGTCCATGCCGAGAGTGATCCCGGCGGCGGTCACGAACTCCAGCAGGACCATGTGATCGCGCTTC
TCGTTGGGGTCTTTGCTCAGGGCGGACTGGGTGCTCAGGTAGTGGTTGTCGGGCAGCAGCACGGGGCCGT
CGCCGATGGGGGTGTTCTGCTGGTAGTGGTCGGCGAGCTGCACGCTGCCGTCCTCGATGTTGTGGCGGAT
CTTGAAGTTCACCTTGATGCCGTTCTTCTGCTTG
