>Addgene plasmid #59589 | pSicoR-UBE2D3i2 | addgene partial sequence | sequence record 97296 | pLLU-5 5'-cacagacttgtgggagaagc-3'
TATAATATTTCCTAGTAACTATAGAGGCTTAATGTGCGATAAAAGACAGATAATCTGTTCTTTTTAATAC
TAGCTACATTTTACATGATAGGCTTGGATTTCTATAACTTCGTATAGCATACATTATACGAAGTTATAAA
CAGCACAAAAGGAAACTCACCCTAACTGTAAAGTAATTGTGTGTTTTGAGACTATAAATATCCCTTGGAG
AAAAGCCTTGTTTGATGCCATGTGATGCTACCTTAATTCTAGAGATTAAGGTAGCATCACATGGCATCTT
TTTTCTCGAGTACTAGGATCCATTAGGCGGCCGCGTGGATAACCGTA
