[The description below was written by a language model from this plasmid's Addgene catalogue record.]
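Description:
pSicoR-UBE2D3i2 is an RNA interference plasmid built on the pSicoR backbone and catalogued as a mammalian expression/RNAi vector. It is propagated in bacteria as a high-copy plasmid under ampicillin selection. The recorded growth strain is a recombination-deficient host of the kind usually chosen for vectors containing repeated sequences. pSicoR is generally known as a lentiviral shRNA backbone in which loxP sites allow Cre-mediated removal of the knockdown cassette. However, no feature table accompanies this entry, so the presence and layout of LTRs, packaging elements, lox sites, or any reporter or mammalian selection marker cannot be confirmed from the record itself.

The payload is a short hairpin RNA directed against human UBE2D3, which encodes a ubiquitin-conjugating (E2) enzyme also known as UBCH5C. The hairpin is transcribed from a U6 promoter, an RNA polymerase III promoter suited to producing short, defined transcripts that the cell's RNAi machinery processes into a silencing guide strand. The sequencing primer name suggests the mouse form of U6. The hairpin was inserted by restriction cloning between HpaI and XhoI sites, with the HpaI site destroyed and the XhoI site retained. The actual target sequence is not given, as that field lists only the gene name. The "i2" suffix suggests this is one of several hairpins against the same gene, though the record does not say so.

The stated purpose is knockdown of UBE2D3 in human cells, and the associated publication concerns the systematic identification of barriers to human induced pluripotent stem cell generation. This implies use in loss-of-function testing of candidate reprogramming barriers.
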