Addgene plasmid #59589: pSicoR-UBE2D3i2
Purpose: Expression of shRNA against human UBE2D3
Depositing lab: Miguel Ramalho-Santos. Depositing organization: University of California, San Francisco (UCSF). Publication: Systematic Identification of Barriers to Human iPSC Generation. Qin H, Diaz A, Blouin L, Lebbink RJ, Patena W, Tanbun P, LeProust EM, McManus MT, Song JS, Ramalho-Santos M. Cell. 2014 Jul 17;158(2):449-61. doi: 10.1016/j.cell.2014.05.040. PubMed 25036638.
Backbone
  Vector backbone: pSicoR
  Vector type: Mammalian Expression, RNAi
Growth in bacteria
  Bacterial resistance: Ampicillin, 100 μg/mL
  Growth temperature: 37°C
  Growth strain: Stbl3
  Copy number: High Copy
Gene/Insert
  Gene/Insert name: UBE2D3
  gRNA/shRNA sequence: UBE2D3
  Species: H. sapiens (human)
  Entrez Gene: UBE2D3 (a.k.a. E2(17)KB3, UBC4/5, UBCH5C)
  Promoter: U6
  Cloning method: Restriction Enzyme; 5′ cloning site HpaI (destroyed during cloning); 3′ cloning site XhoI (not destroyed)
  Sequencing primers: 5′ mU6-F
Terms and licenses: Academic/Nonprofit Terms; Industry Terms: Not Available to Industry
How to cite: pSicoR-UBE2D3i2 was a gift from Miguel Ramalho-Santos (Addgene plasmid # 59589 ; http://n2t.net/addgene:59589 ; RRID:Addgene_59589)
